>Addgene plasmid #75343 | pME-TagRFPt-NS | depositor full sequence | sequence record 155839 | pME-TagRFPt-NS sequence 3283 bps
CTTTCCTGCGTTATCCCCTGATTCTGTGGATAACCGTATTACCGCCTTTGAGTGAGCTGATACCGCTCGC
CGCAGCCGAACGACCGAGCGCAGCGAGTCAGTGAGCGAGGAAGCGGAAGAGCGCCCAATACGCAAACCGC
CTCTCCCCGCGCGTTGGCCGATTCATTAATGCAGCTGGCACGACAGGTTTCCCGACTGGAAAGCGGGCAG
TGAGCGCAACGCAATTAATACGCGTACCGCTAGCCAGGAAGAGTTTGTAGAAACGCAAAAAGGCCATCCG
TCAGGATGGCCTTCTGCTTAGTTTGATGCCTGGCAGTTTATGGCGGGCGTCCTGCCCGCCACCCTCCGGG
CCGTTGCTTCACAACGTTCAAATCCGCTCCCGGCGGATTTGTCCTACTCAGGAGAGCGTTCACCGACAAA
CAACAGATAAAACGAAAGGCCCAGTCTTCCGACTGAGCCTTTCGTTTTATTTGATGCCTGGCAGTTCCCT
ACTCTCGCGTTAACGCTAGCATGGATGTTTTCCCAGTCACGACGTTGTAAAACGACGGCCAGTCTTAAGC
TCGGGCCCCAAATAATGATTTTATTTTGACTGATAGTGACCTGTTCGTTGCAACAAATTGATGAGCAATG
CTTTTTTATAATGCCAACTTTGTACAAAAAAGCAGGCTGCCACCATGGTGAGCAAGGGAGAGGAGCTGAT
CAAGGAGAACATGCACATGAAGCTGTACATGGAGGGAACAGTGAACAACCACCACTTCAAGTGTACAAGC
GAGGGAGAGGGAAAGCCTTACGAGGGAACACAGACAATGAGAATCAAGGTGGTGGAGGGAGGACCTCTGC
CTTTCGCTTTCGACATCCTGGCTACAAGCTTCATGTACGGAAGCAGAACATTCATCAACCACACACAGGG
AATCCCTGACTTCTTCAAGCAGAGCTTCCCTGAGGGATTCACATGGGAGAGAGTGACAACATACGAGGAC
GGAGGAGTGCTGACAGCTACACAGGACACAAGCCTGCAGGACGGATGTCTGATCTACAACGTGAAGATCA
GAGGAGTGAACTTCCCTAGCAACGGACCTGTGATGCAGAAGAAGACACTGGGATGGGAGGCTAACACAGA
GATGCTGTACCCTGCTGACGGAGGACTGGAGGGAAGAACAGACATGGCTCTGAAGCTGGTGGGAGGAGGA
CACCTGATCTGTAACTTCAAGACAACATACAGAAGCAAGAAGCCTGCTAAGAACCTGAAGATGCCTGGAG
TGTACTACGTGGACCACAGACTGGAGAGAATCAAGGAGGCTGACAAGGAGACATACGTGGAGCAGCACGA
GGTGGCTGTGGCTAGATACTGTGACCTGCCTAGCAAGCTGGGACACAAGCTGAACGGAATGGACGAGCTG
TACAAGCACCCAGCTTTCTTGTACAAAGTTGGCATTATAAGAAAGCATTGCTTATCAATTTGTTGCAACG
AACAGGTCACTATCAGTCAAAATAAAATCATTATTTGCCATCCAGCTGATATCCCCTATAGTGAGTCGTA
TTACATGGTCATAGCTGTTTCCTGGCAGCTCTGGCCCGTGTCTCAAAATCTCTGATGTTACATTGCACAA
GATAAAATAATATCATCATGAACAATAAAACTGTCTGCTTACATAAACAGTAATACAAGGGGTGTTATGA
GCCATATTCAACGGGAAACGTCGAGGCCGCGATTAAATTCCAACATGGATGCTGATTTATATGGGTATAA
ATGGGCTCGCGATAATGTCGGGCAATCAGGTGCGACAATCTATCGCTTGTATGGGAAGCCCGATGCGCCA
GAGTTGTTTCTGAAACATGGCAAAGGTAGCGTTGCCAATGATGTTACAGATGAGATGGTCAGACTAAACT
GGCTGACGGAATTTATGCCTCTTCCGACCATCAAGCATTTTATCCGTACTCCTGATGATGCATGGTTACT
CACCACTGCGATCCCCGGAAAAACAGCATTCCAGGTATTAGAAGAATATCCTGATTCAGGTGAAAATATT
GTTGATGCGCTGGCAGTGTTCCTGCGCCGGTTGCATTCGATTCCTGTTTGTAATTGTCCTTTTAACAGCG
ATCGCGTATTTCGTCTCGCTCAGGCGCAATCACGAATGAATAACGGTTTGGTTGATGCGAGTGATTTTGA
TGACGAGCGTAATGGCTGGCCTGTTGAACAAGTCTGGAAAGAAATGCATAAACTTTTGCCATTCTCACCG
GATTCAGTCGTCACTCATGGTGATTTCTCACTTGATAACCTTATTTTTGACGAGGGGAAATTAATAGGTT
GTATTGATGTTGGACGAGTCGGAATCGCAGACCGATACCAGGATCTTGCCATCCTATGGAACTGCCTCGG
TGAGTTTTCTCCTTCATTACAGAAACGGCTTTTTCAAAAATATGGTATTGATAATCCTGATATGAATAAA
TTGCAGTTTCATTTGATGCTCGATGAGTTTTTCTAATCAGAATTGGTTAATTGGTTGTAACACTGGCAGA
GCATTACGCTGACTTGACGGGACGGCGCAAGCTCATGACCAAAATCCCTTAACGTGAGTTACGCGTCGTT
CCACTGAGCGTCAGACCCCGTAGAAAAGATCAAAGGATCTTCTTGAGATCCTTTTTTTCTGCGCGTAATC
TGCTGCTTGCAAACAAAAAAACCACCGCTACCAGCGGTGGTTTGTTTGCCGGATCAAGAGCTACCAACTC
TTTTTCCGAAGGTAACTGGCTTCAGCAGAGCGCAGATACCAAATACTGTTCTTCTAGTGTAGCCGTAGTT
AGGCCACCACTTCAAGAACTCTGTAGCACCGCCTACATACCTCGCTCTGCTAATCCTGTTACCAGTGGCT
GCTGCCAGTGGCGATAAGTCGTGTCTTACCGGGTTGGACTCAAGACGATAGTTACCGGATAAGGCGCAGC
GGTCGGGCTGAACGGGGGGTTCGTGCACACAGCCCAGCTTGGAGCGAACGACCTACACCGAACTGAGATA
CCTACAGCGTGAGCTATGAGAAAGCGCCACGCTTCCCGAAGGGAGAAAGGCGGACAGGTATCCGGTAAGC
GGCAGGGTCGGAACAGGAGAGCGCACGAGGGAGCTTCCAGGGGGAAACGCCTGGTATCTTTATAGTCCTG
TCGGGTTTCGCCACCTCTGACTTGAGCGTCGATTTTTGTGATGCTCGTCAGGGGGGCGGAGCCTATGGAA
AAACGCCAGCAACGCGGCCTTTTTACGGTTCCTGGCCTTTTGCTGGCCTTTTGCTCACATGTT
Features (pLannotate 1.2.2; 10 found; start..end, strand, type, name):
    121..213     +  CDS            lacI (fragment): lac repressor; lacI; The lac repressor binds to the lac operator to inhibit transcription in E. coli. This inhibition can be relieved by adding lactose or isopropyl-β-D-thiogalactopyranoside (IPTG).
    268..295     -  terminator     rrnB T2 terminator: transcription terminator T2 from the E. coli rrnB gene
    427..470     +  terminator     rrnB T1 terminator: Escherichia coli rrnB; transcription terminator T1 from the E. coli rrnB gene
    517..553     -  CDS            lacZα (fragment): LacZα fragment of β-galactosidase; lacZ fragment
    569..668     +  protein_bind   attL1: mutant version of attL; recombination site for the Gateway® LR reaction LR Clonase™
    675..1406    +  CDS            TagRFP-T: TagRFP-T is a basic (constitutively fluorescent) red fluorescent protein published in 2008, derived from Entacmaea quadricolor. It has low acid sensitivity.
   1408..1507    -  protein_bind   attL2: mutant version of attL; recombination site for the Gateway® LR reaction LR Clonase™
   1525..1543    -  promoter       T7 promoter: promoter for bacteriophage T7 RNA polymerase
   1677..2486    +  CDS            KanR: aminoglycoside phosphotransferase; aph(3')-Ia; confers resistance to kanamycin in bacteria or G418 (Geneticin®) in eukaryotes
   2633..3221    +  rep_origin     ori: high-copy-number ColE1/pMB1/pBR322/pUC origin of replication
