[The description below was written by a language model from this plasmid's Addgene catalogue record and pLannotate feature annotations shown in this document.]
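Description:
pME-TagRFPt-NS is a Gateway middle-entry clone built in the pDONR221 backbone, carrying the coding sequence of the red fluorescent protein TagRFP-T between attL1 and attL2 recombination sites. The plasmid totals 3,283 bp, of which the fluorescent protein insert accounts for 732 bp. It is maintained in E. coli through a high-copy ColE1/pUC-type origin and selected with kanamycin via an aminoglycoside phosphotransferase gene. Upstream of attL1 lie the rrnB T1 and T2 transcription terminators typical of pDONR vectors, which insulate the insert from read-through transcription in bacteria. Short lacI and lacZα fragments and a T7 promoter beyond attL2 are backbone remnants rather than functional parts of the payload, and M13 primer sites flank the cassette for sequencing.

The plasmid has no eukaryotic promoter or polyadenylation signal of its own, so although the catalogue lists it as a mammalian expression vector, it acts as a donor module rather than a stand-alone expression construct. In a multisite Gateway LR reaction, the attL1/attL2-flanked TagRFP-T is combined with a 5′ entry clone supplying a promoter and a 3′ entry clone supplying a downstream coding sequence, and these are assembled into a destination vector. The stated purpose is to place TagRFPt at the N-terminus of a protein of interest. The "NS" in the name probably denotes a no-stop version allowing read-through into the next module, though the record does not say so explicitly. The associated publication describes a Tol2 Gateway-compatible toolbox for studying the nervous system and neurodegenerative disease in zebrafish, so the clone is suited to building Tol2 transposon transgenes that express red-tagged fusion proteins.
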