Addgene plasmid #75343: pME-TagRFPt-NS
Purpose: Multisite gateway entry clone for adding N-terminal fusions of TagRFPt
Depositing lab: Rob Parton. Depositing organization: University of Queensland, Institute for Molecular Bioscience. Publication: A Tol2 Gateway-Compatible Toolbox for the Study of the Nervous System and Neurodegenerative Disease. Don EK, Formella I, Badrock AP, Hall TE, Morsch M, Hortle E, Hogan A, Chow S, Gwee SS, Stoddart JJ, Nicholson G, Chung R, Cole NJ. Zebrafish. 2016 Sep 15. 10.1089/zeb.2016.1321 PubMed 27631880.
Backbone
  Vector backbone: pDONR221
  Backbone manufacturer: Invitrogen
  Backbone size w/o insert (bp): 2551
  Total vector size (bp): 3283
  Vector type: Mammalian Expression
Growth in bacteria
  Bacterial resistance: Kanamycin, 50 μg/mL
  Growth temperature: 37°C
  Growth strain: DH5alpha
  Copy number: High Copy
Gene/Insert
  Gene/Insert name: TagRFPt
  Species: Synthetic
  Insert size (bp): 732
  Cloning method: Gateway Cloning
  Sequencing primers: 5′ M13F; 3′ M13R
Terms and licenses: Academic/Nonprofit Terms; Industry Terms: Not Available to Industry
How to cite: pME-TagRFPt-NS was a gift from Rob Parton (Addgene plasmid # 75343 ; http://n2t.net/addgene:75343 ; RRID:Addgene_75343)
