>Addgene plasmid #75343 | pME-TagRFPt-NS | addgene partial sequence | sequence record 155794 | M13-F20 5'-TGTAAAACGACGGCCAGT-3'
ATGATTTTATTTTGACTGATAGTGACCTGTTCGTTGCAACAAATTGATGAGCAATGCTTTTTTATAATGC
CAACTTTGTACAAAAAAGCAGGCTGCCACCATGGTGAGCAAGGGAGAGGAGCTGATCAAGGAGAACATGC
ACATGAAGCTGTACATGGAGGGAACAGTGAACAACCACCACTTCAAGTGTACAAGCGAGGGAGAGGGAAA
GCCTTACGAGGGAACACAGACAATGAGAATCAAGGTGGTGGAGGGAGGACCTCTGCCTTTCGCTTTCGAC
ATCCTGGCTACAAGCTTCATGTACGGAAGCAGAACATTCATCAACCACACACAGGGAATCCCTGACTTCT
TCAAGCAGAGCTTCCCTGAGGGATTCACATGGGAGAGAGTGACAACATACGAGGACGGAGGAGTGCTGAC
AGCTACACAGGACACAAGCCTGCAGGACGGATGTCTGATCTACAACGTGAAGATCAGAGGAGTGAACTTC
CCTAGCAACGGACCTGTGATGCAGAAGAAGACACTGGGATGGGAGGCTAACACAGAGATGCTGTACCCTG
CTGACGGAGGACTGGAGGGAAGAACAGACATGGCTCTGAAGCTGGTGGGAGGAGGACACCTGATCTGTAA
CTTCAAGACAACATACAGAAGCAAGAAGCCTGCTAAGAACCTGAAGATGCCTGGAGTGTACTACGTGGAC
CACAGACTGGAGAGAATCAAGGAGGCTGACAAGGAGACATACGTGGAGCAGCACGAGGTGGCTGTGGCTA
GATACTGTGACCTGCCTAGCAAGCTGGGACACAAGCTGAACGGAATGGACGAGCTGTACAAGCACCCAGC
TTTCTTGTACAAAGTTGGCATTATAAGAAAGCATTGCTTATCAATTTGTTGCAACGAACAGGTCACTATC
AGTCAAAATAAAATCATTATTTGCCATCCAGCTGATATCCCCTAT
