>Addgene plasmid #75343 | pME-TagRFPt-NS | addgene partial sequence | sequence record 155797 | M13-Rev 5'-CAGGAAACAGCTATGACC-3'
GGGATATAGCTGGATGGCAAATAATGATTTTATTTTGACTGATAGTGACCTGTTCGTTGCAACAAATTGA
TAAGCAATGCTTTCTTATAATGCCAACTTTGTACAAGAAAGCTGGGTGCTTGTACAGCTCGTCCATTCCG
TTCAGCTTGTGTCCCAGCTTGCTAGGCAGGTCACAGTATCTAGCCACAGCCACCTCGTGCTGCTCCACGT
ATGTCTCCTTGTCAGCCTCCTTGATTCTCTCCAGTCTGTGGTCCACGTAGTACACTCCAGGCATCTTCAG
GTTCTTAGCAGGCTTCTTGCTTCTGTATGTTGTCTTGAAGTTACAGATCAGGTGTCCTCCTCCCACCAGC
TTCAGAGCCATGTCTGTTCTTCCCTCCAGTCCTCCGTCAGCAGGGTACAGCATCTCTGTGTTAGCCTCCC
ATCCCAGTGTCTTCTTCTGCATCACAGGTCCGTTGCTAGGGAAGTTCACTCCTCTGATCTTCACGTTGTA
GATCAGACATCCGTCCTGCAGGCTTGTGTCCTGTGTAGCTGTCAGCACTCCTCCGTCCTCGTATGTTGTC
ACTCTCTCCCATGTGAATCCCTCAGGGAAGCTCTGCTTGAAGAAGTCAGGGATTCCCTGTGTGTGGTTGA
TGAATGTTCTGCTTCCGTACATGAAGCTTGTAGCCAGGATGTCGAAAGCGAAAGGCAGAGGTCCTCCCTC
CACCACCTTGATTCTCATTGTCTGTGTTCCCTCGTAAGGCTTTCCCTCTCCCTCGCTTGTACACTTGAAG
TGGTGGTTGTTCACTGTTCCCTCCATGTACAGCTTCATGTGCATGTTCTCCTTGATCAGCTCCTCTCCCT
TGCTCACCATGGTGGCAGCCTGCTTTTTTGTACAAAGTTGGCATTATAAAAAAGCATTGCTCATCAATTT
GTTGCAACG
